Addgene plasmid #40160: pFM114
Depositing lab: Geraldine Seydoux. Depositing organization: Johns Hopkins University and School of Medicine. Publication: Microtubules induce self-organization of polarized PAR domains in Caenorhabditis elegans zygotes. Motegi F, Zonies S, Hao Y, Cuenca AA, Griffin E, Seydoux G. Nat Cell Biol. 2011 Oct 9;13(11):1361-7. doi: 10.1038/ncb2354. PubMed 21983565.
Backbone
  Vector backbone: pGEX-6p-1
  Backbone manufacturer: GE
  Backbone size w/o insert (bp): 4900
  Vector type: Bacterial Expression
Growth in bacteria
  Bacterial resistance: Ampicillin, 100 μg/mL
  Growth temperature: 37°C
  Growth strain: DH5alpha
  Copy number: Unknown
Gene/Insert
  Gene/Insert name: par-3N+S251A (alt names: par-3N; par-3)
  Species: C. elegans (nematode)
  Mutation: N terminal portion of protein (aa 1-364); S251A
  GenBank ID: NC_003281.9
  Entrez Gene: par-3 (a.k.a. CELE_F54E7.3)
  Promoter: tac
  Tag / fusion protein: GST (N terminal on backbone)
  Cloning method: Restriction Enzyme; 5′ cloning site Unknown (unknown if destroyed); 3′ cloning site NotI (not destroyed)
  Sequencing primers: 5′ pGEX5; 3′ pGEX3
Terms and licenses: Academic/Nonprofit Terms; Industry Terms: Not Available to Industry
Depositor comments: Alternate plasmid name: pGEX6p1-par-3N+S251A Note: During the Addgene quality control process, it was determined that this construct originally encoded a par-3 fragment containing amino acid residues 1 through 408, but a premature stop codon limits the protein to amino acid residue 364.
How to cite: pFM114 was a gift from Geraldine Seydoux (Addgene plasmid # 40160 ; http://n2t.net/addgene:40160 ; RRID:Addgene_40160)
