[The description below was written by a language model from this plasmid's Addgene catalogue record.]
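Description:
pFM114 (also recorded as pGEX6p1-par-3N+S251A) is a bacterial expression plasmid built on the commercial pGEX-6p-1 backbone, about 4.9 kb without insert. It is designed to produce a glutathione S-transferase fusion protein in E. coli. It is selected with ampicillin; the record lists the copy number as unknown and no feature table is provided, so details of the origin and other backbone elements are not stated explicitly. Expression is driven by the tac promoter, a hybrid trp/lac promoter that is typically induced with IPTG. The GST tag comes from the backbone and sits at the N terminus of the insert, allowing affinity purification on glutathione resin.

The insert encodes the N-terminal portion of the Caenorhabditis elegans polarity protein PAR-3 and carries an S251A substitution, which replaces a serine with a non-phosphorylatable alanine. The repository's quality control found that the cloned fragment was originally meant to cover residues 1 to 408, but a premature stop codon ends translation at residue 364, so the expressed product is GST fused to PAR-3 amino acids 1–364. The fragment was inserted by restriction cloning. The 3′ junction is an intact NotI site, and the 5′ site is not recorded.

The record does not spell out the intended use. The design suits production of recombinant mutant PAR-3 N-terminal protein for in vitro biochemical work, and the associated publication concerns how microtubules contribute to the self-organization of polarized PAR domains in the C. elegans zygote.
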