>Addgene plasmid #40160 | pFM114 | addgene partial sequence | sequence record 53307 | pGEX3
GGCAGATCGTCAGTCAGTCACGATGCGGCCGCCTATGATTCATCAAATACTGCATTCACCTCTATTCCCA
ACTGCTTTTCGTTTTCTGATTTTTCTGGAATCGGTGGGAAAGTGACAAGCGACGTTCCTGGCATGGGACC
TTGATCAATTTTCACTCGAATCATCTAACTTTTCGTCTCTTCTGCTGGATTCTGACTTTCTAGTTGATCG
GCGATTCTGTCACGAGCATCCAAAAGAGCATCAGTTATCCTTGATTTTCGATCAGAACCTCTCGCAAATC
GTCCAGGATTCTTATCATAATGTTTCCTACGTTCACTTTTCCGTTCATCCTGCTCGGCGAGCTTCTTCTC
AACTTCTGGGCTCAACGTAACTCTGGATTGTTTTACAGGCGTCGCTTCTTCGGTACGACTTCCTGAAGCT
TCAGTTCTAAGTGAGGATCGCAGAATCGGTTGATTCATTGGTTTTCCGTCTATAACATCCTCCGATTGTC
TGCTCGGTTTCGGTGTCGCTACTCGAAGCCCAGATTGTGGAATCTGATCAAAACTGCTCACTTCGACAAC
CGAGTCGCGTCGTTCTTTCGAATGTGTTGGCTGTGGCGCAAAGTCTCGAGAATTGCTTCTTGCAAATCCG
ACATTATATGGAGATGCAGCACGGTGAGCCTGATGGTTGACAGTTACGCTTCCAAAAGCACTCGCAATCG
GTGTTGATGGTCCTCCATCGAATTTCCTA
