>Addgene plasmid #40160 | pFM114 | addgene partial sequence | sequence record 53661 | pGEX5
GTTCCAGGGGCCCCTGGGATCCATGTCGGCTTCATCCACGTCATCATCTAGCACATCGTGTCCGGAAGGT
GGCGAACCATCGGGAAGCTGTAAAAGCAGCGACGAGGGTGAATCGACACTGAAAAAACGAATGCAACAGT
ACGGAATTGCGAGTGGTTACGCGAATTCCTCAATATCTACACTTGATAGAAGCCAATATCAATCGCTTCC
ACTGAATGGAACTCGCCGAGTCACTGTTCAATTTGGACGAATGAAAATTGTGGTACCATGGAAGGAATCG
GATCAGACAGTTGGTCAACTAGCAGACGCAGCACTTCTTCGGTACAAAAAAGCGAGGGGAATGGCAAACG
AAGATCGGATACACGTACACCGACTCGAGTGCGCGTCTGATGGTGGAATTCTCGATATGGATGATGTTTT
AGAAGAAGTTTTTGATTTGAATTATGATCAGATCCTGGCAATCACTGATGAAGCTAATGGCGGATCAACT
ACTCCAACGTATTCTCAAATTCAAAAACAACAGCATCACTATGCACAACCTCTACCATATGCTAGGAAAT
TCGATGGAGGACCATCAACACCGATTGCGAGTGCTTTTGGAAGCGTAACTGTCAACCATCAGGCTCACCG
TGCTGCATCTCCATATAATGTCGGATTTGCAAGAAGCAATTCTCGAGACTTTGCGCCACAGCCAACACAT
TCGAAAGAACGACGCGACTCGGTTGTCGAAGTGAGCAGTTTTGATCAGATTCCACAATCTGGGCTTCGAG
TAGCGACACCGAAACCGAGCAGACAATCGGAGGATGTTATAGACGGAA
